>Addgene plasmid #209950 | pA.CBh.TP-V5H6.MCh.Puro | addgene full sequence | sequence record 418743 | Addgene NGS Result
CAACTTTGTATAGAAAAGTTGCGTTACATAACTTACGGTAAATGGCCCGCCTGGCTGACCGCCCAACGAC
CCCCGCCCATTGACGTCAATAGTAACGCCAATAGGGACTTTCCATTGACGTCAATGGGTGGAGTATTTAC
GGTAAACTGCCCACTTGGCAGTACATCAAGTGTATCATATGCCAAGTACGCCCCCTATTGACGTCAATGA
CGGTAAATGGCCCGCCTGGCATTGTGCCCAGTACATGACCTTATGGGACTTTCCTACTTGGCAGTACATC
TACGTATTAGTCATCGCTATTACCATGGTCGAGGTGAGCCCCACGTTCTGCTTCACTCTCCCCATCTCCC
CCCCCTCCCCACCCCCAATTTTGTATTTATTTATTTTTTAATTATTTTGTGCAGCGATGGGGGCGGGGGG
GGGGGGGGGGCGCGCGCCAGGCGGGGCGGGGCGGGGCGAGGGGCGGGGCGGGGCGAGGCGGAGAGGTGCG
GCGGCAGCCAATCAGAGCGGCGCGCTCCGAAAGTTTCCTTTTATGGCGAGGCGGCGGCGGCGGCGGCCCT
ATAAAAAGCGAAGCGCGCGGCGGGCGGGAGTCGCTGCGCGCTGCCTTCGCCCCGTGCCCCGCTCCGCCGC
CGCCTCGCGCCGCCCGCCCCGGCTCTGACTGACCGCGTTACTCCCACAGGTGAGCGGGCGGGACGGCCCT
TCTCCTCCGGGCTGTAATTAGCTGAGCAAGAGGTAAGGGTTTAAGGGATGGTTGGTTGGTGGGGTATTAA
TGTTTAATTACCTGGAGCACCTGCCTGAAATCACTTTTTTTCAGGTTGGCAAGTTTGTACAAAAAAGCAG
GCTGCCACCATGGCTTCTAACTTTACTCAGTTCGTTCTCGTCGACAATGGCGGAACTGGCGACGTGACTG
TCGCCCCAAGCAACTTCGCTAACGGGGTCGCTGAATGGATCAGCTCTAACTCGCGTTCACAGGCTTACAA
AGTAACCTGTAGCGTTCGTCAGAGCTCTGCGCAGAATCGCAAATACACCATCAAAGTCGAGGTGCCTAAA
GTGGCAACCCAGACTGTTGGTGGTGTAGAGCTTCCTGTAGCCGCATGGCGTTCGTACTTAAATATGGAAC
TAACCATTCCAATTTTCGCTACGAATTCCGACTGCGAGCTTATTGTTAAGGCAATGCAAGGTCTCCTAAA
AGATGGAAACCCGATTCCCTCGGCCATCGCAGCAAACTCCGGCATCTACGGCGGCGCTAGAGATCCGGGC
CCGCGGTTCGAAGGTAAGCCTATCCCTAACCCTCTCCTCGGTCTCGATTCTACGCGTACCGGTCATCATC
ACCATCACCATTGAACCCAGCTTTCTTGTACAAAGTGGTGATGGCCGGCCGCTTCGAGCAGACATGATAA
GATACATTGATGAGTTTGGACAAACCACAACTAGAATGCAGTGAAAAAAATGCTTTATTTGTGAAATTTG
TGATGCTATTGCTTTATTTGTAACCATTATAAGCTGCAATAAACAAGTTAACAACAACAATTGCATTCAT
TTTATGTTTCAGGTTCAGGGGGAGGTGTGGGAGGTTTTTTAAAGCAAGTAAAACCTCTACAAATGTGGTA
CGCGTTGACATTGATTATTGACTAGTTATTAATAGTAATCAATTACGGGGTCATTAGTTCATAGCCCATA
TATGGAGTTCCGCGTTACATAACTTACGGTAAATGGCCCGCCTGGCTGACCGCCCAACGACCCCCGCCCA
TTGACGTCAATAATGACGTATGTTCCCATAGTAACGCCAATAGGGACTTTCCATTGACGTCAATGGGTGG
AGTATTTACGGTAAACTGCCCACTTGGCAGTACATCAAGTGTATCATATGCCAAGTACGCCCCCTATTGA
CGTCAATGACGGTAAATGGCCCGCCTGGCATTATGCCCAGTACATGACCTTATGGGACTTTCCTACTTGG
CAGTACATCTACGTATTAGTCATCGCTATTACCATGGTGATGCGGTTTTGGCAGTACATCAATGGGCGTG
GATAGCGGTTTGACTCACGGGGATTTCCAAGTCTCCACCCCATTGACGTCAATGGGAGTTTGTTTTGGCA
CCAAAATCAACGGGACTTTCCAAAATGTCGTAACAACTCCGCCCCATTGACGCAAATGGGCGGTAGGCGT
GTACGGTGGGAGGTCTATATAAGCAGAGCTCTCTGGCTAACTAGAGAACCCACTGCGCCACCATGGTGAG
CAAGGGCGAGGAGGATAACATGGCCATCATCAAGGAGTTCATGCGCTTCAAGGTGCACATGGAGGGCTCC
GTGAACGGCCACGAGTTCGAGATCGAGGGCGAGGGCGAGGGCCGCCCCTACGAGGGCACCCAGACCGCCA
AGCTGAAGGTGACCAAGGGTGGCCCCCTGCCCTTCGCCTGGGACATCCTGTCCCCTCAGTTCATGTACGG
CTCCAAGGCCTACGTGAAGCACCCCGCCGACATCCCCGACTACTTGAAGCTGTCCTTCCCCGAGGGCTTC
AAGTGGGAGCGCGTGATGAACTTCGAGGACGGCGGCGTGGTGACCGTGACCCAGGACTCCTCCCTGCAGG
ACGGCGAGTTCATCTACAAGGTGAAGCTGCGCGGCACCAACTTCCCCTCCGACGGCCCCGTAATGCAGAA
GAAGACCATGGGCTGGGAGGCCTCCTCCGAGCGGATGTACCCCGAGGACGGCGCCCTGAAGGGCGAGATC
AAGCAGAGGCTGAAGCTGAAGGACGGCGGCCACTACGACGCTGAGGTCAAGACCACCTACAAGGCCAAGA
AGCCCGTGCAGCTGCCCGGCGCCTACAACGTCAACATCAAGTTGGACATCACCTCCCACAACGAGGACTA
CACCATCGTGGAACAGTACGAACGCGCCGAGGGCCGCCACTCCACCGGCGGCATGGACGAGCTGTACAAG
ATGACCGAGTACAAGCCCACGGTGCGCCTCGCCACCCGCGACGACGTCCCCAGGGCCGTACGCACCCTCG
CCGCCGCGTTCGCCGACTACCCCGCCACGCGCCACACCGTCGATCCGGACCGCCACATCGAGCGGGTCAC
CGAGCTGCAAGAACTCTTCCTCACGCGCGTCGGGCTCGACATCGGCAAGGTGTGGGTCGCGGACGACGGC
GCCGCGGTGGCGGTCTGGACCACGCCGGAGAGCGTCGAAGCGGGGGCGGTGTTCGCCGAGATCGGCCCGC
GCATGGCCGAGTTGAGCGGTTCCCGGCTGGCCGCGCAGCAACAGATGGAAGGCCTCCTGGCGCCGCACCG
GCCCAAGGAGCCCGCGTGGTTCCTGGCCACCGTCGGCGTCTCGCCCGACCACCAGGGCAAGGGTCTGGGC
AGCGCCGTCGTGCTCCCCGGAGTGGAGGCGGCCGAGCGCGCCGGGGTGCCCGCCTTCCTGGAGACCTCCG
CGCCCCGCAACCTCCCCTTCTACGAGCGGCTCGGCTTCACCGTCACCGCCGACGTCGAGGTGCCCGAAGG
ACCGCGCACCTGGTGCATGACCCGCAAGCCCGGTGCCTGACTCGAGTCTAGAGGGCCCGTTTAAACCCGC
TGATCAGCCTCGACTGTGCCTTCTAGTTGCCAGCCATCTGTTGTTTGCCCCTCCCCCGTGCCTTCCTTGA
CCCTGGAAGGTGCCACTCCCACTGTCCTTTCCTAATAAAATGAGGAAATTGCATCGCATTGTCTGAGTAG
GTGTCATTCTATTCTGGGGGGTGGGGTGGGGCAGGACAGCAAGGGGGAGGATTGGGAAGACAATAGCAGG
CATGCTGGGGATGCGGTGGGCTCTATGGGCGGCCGCGGCGCTCTTCCGCTTCCTCGCTCACTGACTCGCT
GCGCTCGGTCGTTCGGCTGCGGCGAGCGGTATCAGCTCACTCAAAGGCGGTAATACGGTTATCCACAGAA
TCAGGGGATAACGCAGGAAAGAACATGTGAGCAAAAGGCCAGCAAAAGGCCAGGAACCGTAAAAAGGCCG
CGTTGCTGGCGTTTTTCCATAGGCTCCGCCCCCCTGACGAGCATCACAAAAATCGACGCTCAAGTCAGAG
GTGGCGAAACCCGACAGGACTATAAAGATACCAGGCGTTTCCCCCTGGAAGCTCCCTCGTGCGCTCTCCT
GTTCCGACCCTGCCGCTTACCGGATACCTGTCCGCCTTTCTCTCTTCGGGAAGCGTGGCGCTTTCTCATA
GCTCACGCTGTAGGTATCTCAGTTCGGTGTAGGTCGTTCGCTCCAAGCTGGGCTGTGTGCACGAACCCCC
CGTTCAGCCCGACCGCTGCGCCTTATCCGGTAACTATCGTCTTGAGTCCAACCCGGTAAGACACGACTTA
TCGCCACTGGCAGCAGCCACTGGTAACAGGATTAGCAGAGCGAGGTATGTAGGCGGTGCTACAGAGTTCT
TGAAGTGGTGGCCTAACTACGGCTACACTAGAAGAACAGTATTTGGTATCTGCGCTCTGCTGAAGCCAGT
TACCTTCGGAAAAAGAGTTGGTAGCTCTTGATCCGGCAAACAAACCACCGCTGGTAGCGGTGGTTTTTTT
GTTTGCAAGCAGCAGATTACGCGCAGAAAAAAAGGATCTCAAGAAGATCCTTTGATCTTTTCTACGGGGT
CTGACGCTCAGTGGAACGAAAACTCACGTTAAGGGATTTTGGTCATGAGATTATCAAAAAGGATCTTCAC
CTAGATCCTTTTAAATTAAAAATGAAGTTTTAAATCAATCTAAAGTATATATGAGTAAACTTGGTCTGAC
AGTTACCAATGCTTAATCAGTGAGGCACCTATCTCAGCGATCTGTCTATTTCGTTCATCCATAGTTGCCT
GACTCCCCGTCGTGTAGATAACTACGATACGGGAGGGCTTACCATCTGGCCCCAGTGCTGCAATGATACC
GCGAGACCCACGCTCACCGGCTCCAGATTTATCAGCAATAAACCAGCCAGCCGGAAGGGCCGAGCGCAGA
AGTGGTCCTGCAACTTTATCCGCCTCCATCCAGTCTATTAATTGTTGCCGGGAAGCTAGAGTAAGTAGTT
CGCCAGTTAATAGTTTGCGCAACGTTGTTGCCATTGCTACAGGCATCGTGGTGTCACGCTCGTCGTTTGG
TATGGCTTCATTCAGCTCCGGTTCCCAACGATCAAGGCGAGTTACATGATCCCCCATGTTGTGCAAAAAA
GCGGTTAGCTCCTTCGGTCCTCCGATCGTTGTCAGAAGTAAGTTGGCCGCAGTGTTATCACTCATGGTTA
TGGCAGCACTGCATAATTCTCTTACTGTCATGCCATCCGTAAGATGCTTTTCTGTGACTGGTGAGTACTC
AACCAAGTCATTCTGAGAATAGTGTATGCGGCGACCGAGTTGCTCTTGCCCGGCGTCAATACGGGATAAT
ACCGCGCCACATAGCAGAACTTTAAAAGTGCTCATCATTGGAAAACGTTCTTCGGGGCGAAAACTCTCAA
GGATCTTACCGCTGTTGAGATCCAGTTCGATGTAACCCACTCGTGCACCCGACTGATCTTCAGCATCTTT
TACTTTCACCAGCGTTTCTGGGTGAGCAAAAACAGGAAGGCAAAATGCCGCAAAAAAGGGAATAAGGGCG
ACACGGAAATGTTGAATACTCATACTCTTCCTTTTTCAATATTATTGAAGCATTTATCAGGGTTATTGTC
TCATGAGCGGATACATATTTGAATGTATTTAGAAAAATAAACAAATAGGGGTTCCGCGCACATTTCCCCG
AAAAGTGCCACCTGACGTCTAAGAAACCATTATTATCATGACATTAACCTATAAAAATAGGCGTATCACG
AGGCCCTTTCGTCGGCGCGCCGCGGCCGC
Features (pLannotate 1.2.2; 18 found; start..end, strand, type, name):
      1..21      +  protein_bind   attB4: mutant version of attB; core recombination site for the Gateway® BP reaction BP Clonase™
     22..307     +  enhancer       CMV enhancer: human cytomegalovirus immediate early enhancer; contains an 18-bp deletion relative to the standard CMV enhancer
    309..586     +  promoter       chicken β-actin promoter: No description available
    587..814     +  intron         hybrid intron: hybrid between chicken β-actin (CBA) and minute virus of mice (MMV) introns (Gray et al., 2011)
    820..840     +  protein_bind   attB1: mutant version of attB; core recombination site for the Gateway® BP reaction BP Clonase™
    850..1239    +  CDS            CAPSD_BPMS2: Experimental evidence at protein level: Swiss-Prot protein existence level 1. Acts as a translational repressor of viral replicase synthesis late in infection. This latter function is the result of capsid protein interaction with an RNA hairpin which contains the replicase ribosome-binding site. From Escherichia phage MS2 (Bacteriophage MS2).
   1273..1314    +  CDS            V5 tag: epitope tag from simian virus 5
   1345..1369    -  protein_bind   attB2: mutant version of attB; recombination site for the Gateway® BP reaction BP Clonase™
   1398..1519    -  polyA_signal   SV40 poly(A) signal: SV40 polyadenylation signal
   1542..1610    -  CDS            large T antigen (fragment): large T antigen from SV40 (simian virus 40)
   1617..1996    +  enhancer       CMV enhancer: human cytomegalovirus immediate early enhancer
   1997..2200    +  promoter       CMV promoter: human cytomegalovirus (CMV) immediate early promoter
   2233..2940    +  CDS            mCherry: mCherry is a basic (constitutively fluorescent) red fluorescent protein published in 2004, derived from Discosoma sp.. It is reported to be a very rapidly-maturing monomer with low acid sensitivity.
   2941..3540    +  CDS            PuroR: puromycin N-acetyltransferase; pac from Streptomyces alboniger; confers resistance to puromycin
   3584..3808    +  polyA_signal   bGH poly(A) signal: bovine growth hormone polyadenylation signal
   4004..4592    -  rep_origin     ori: high-copy-number ColE1/pMB1/pBR322/pUC origin of replication
   4763..5623    -  CDS            AmpR: β-lactamase; bla; confers resistance to ampicillin, carbenicillin, and related antibiotics
   5624..5728    -  promoter       AmpR promoter: bla
