[The description below was written by a language model from this plasmid's Addgene catalogue record and pLannotate feature annotations shown in this document.]
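Description:
pA.CBh.TP-V5H6.MCh.Puro is a mammalian expression plasmid of roughly 5.8 kb, built on a backbone recorded as pA and partly derived from a commercially assembled vector. It carries two independent expression cassettes. It is propagated in E. coli through a ColE1/pUC-type origin with ampicillin selection from a β-lactamase gene under its own promoter. The catalogue lists it as low copy, whereas the annotation tool identifies the origin as a high-copy type. No viral packaging elements are annotated, so it appears intended for delivery by transfection.

The first cassette uses the CBh promoter, a compact hybrid made of a shortened CMV enhancer, the chicken β-actin promoter and a hybrid CBA/MVM intron. It drives "TP", the bacteriophage MS2 coat protein. This capsid protein binds a specific RNA hairpin and is commonly used to tether or track RNAs carrying MS2 stem-loops. The coding sequence carries a C-terminal V5 epitope followed, according to the record, by a hexahistidine tag, although the His tag was not separately annotated. An SV40 polyadenylation signal terminates the cassette. Gateway attB4, attB1 and attB2 sites flank the promoter and open reading frame, which indicates assembly by multisite recombination.

The second cassette uses the full CMV enhancer/promoter to express mCherry fused directly to puromycin N-acetyltransferase, ending in a bGH polyadenylation signal. This gives both red fluorescence to identify transfected cells and puromycin selection. The associated publication concerns functional proximity across an mRNA, which suggests use of the tagged coat protein as an RNA-binding tether detectable or purifiable through V5/His. The record does not give experimental details.
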