Addgene plasmid #209950: pA.CBh.TP-V5H6.MCh.Puro
Purpose: In mammalian cells expresses TP with a V5H6 tag. Also expresses an mCherry fluorescent protein and puromycin resistance marker.
Depositing lab: Kevin Weeks. Depositing organization: University of North Carolina at Chapel Hill. Publication: Functional Proximity across an mRNA. Hatfield BM, Weidmann CA, McCutchin CA, Irving PS, Nelson IM, Felder S, Weeks KM. Biochemistry. 2025 Sep 16;64(18):3854-3865. doi: 10.1021/acs.biochem.5c00340. Epub 2025 Aug 12. PubMed 40792674.
Backbone
  Vector backbone: pA
  Total vector size (bp): 5837
  Vector type: Mammalian Expression
  Selectable markers: Puromycin
Growth in bacteria
  Bacterial resistance: Ampicillin, 100 μg/mL
  Growth temperature: 37°C
  Growth strain: DH5alpha
  Copy number: Low Copy
Gene/Insert 1
  Gene/Insert name: TP (MS2 coat protein)
  Species: MS2 bacteriophage
  Promoter: CBh
  Tag / fusion protein: V5 epitope with H6 tag (C terminal on insert)
  Cloning method: Unknown
  Sequencing primers: 5′ NA; 3′ NA
Gene/Insert 2
  Gene/Insert name: mCherry fluorescent protein fused to puromycin resistance marker
  Promoter: CMV
  Cloning method: Unknown
  Sequencing primers: 5′ NA; 3′ NA
Resource information
  A portion of this plasmid was derived from a plasmid made by: Vector builder
Terms and licenses: Academic/Nonprofit Terms; Industry Terms: Not Available to Industry
How to cite: pA.CBh.TP-V5H6.MCh.Puro was a gift from Kevin Weeks (Addgene plasmid # 209950 ; http://n2t.net/addgene:209950 ; RRID:Addgene_209950)
